Addgene plasmid #49845: GBK-Rab14Q70LΔCGC
Purpose: expresses GAL4BD-Rab14Q70LΔCGC in yeast
Depositing lab: Marci Scidmore.
Backbone
  Vector backbone: GBK-T7
  Backbone manufacturer: Clontech
  Backbone size w/o insert (bp): 7300
  Total vector size (bp): 7900
  Vector type: Yeast Expression
  Selectable markers: Neomycin (select with G418), TRP1
Growth in bacteria
  Bacterial resistance: Kanamycin, 50 μg/mL
  Growth temperature: 37°C
  Growth strain: DH5alpha
  Copy number: High Copy
Gene/Insert
  Gene/Insert name: Rab14
  Species: H. sapiens (human)
  Insert size (bp): 600
  Mutation: glutamine 70 to leucine; deleted cysteine 213, glycine 214, cysteine 215
  GenBank ID: AF498949
  Entrez Gene: RAB14 (a.k.a. FBP, RAB-14)
  Promoter: ADHI
  Tag / fusion protein: Gal4 Binding Domain (N terminal on insert); Myc (N terminal on insert)
  Cloning method: Restriction Enzyme; 5′ cloning site EcoRI (not destroyed); 3′ cloning site XhoI/SalI (destroyed during cloning)
  Sequencing primers: 5′ T7 (TAATACGACTCACTATAGGG)
Resource information
  A portion of this plasmid was derived from a plasmid made by: pCDNA-Rab14 derived from pCDNA3.1+Rab14 purchased from Missouri S&T cDNA resource center
Terms and licenses: Academic/Nonprofit Terms; Industry Terms: Not Available to Industry
How to cite: GBK-Rab14Q70LΔCGC was a gift from Marci Scidmore (Addgene plasmid # 49845)
