[The description below was written by a language model from this plasmid's Addgene catalogue record and pLannotate feature annotations shown in this document.]
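Description:
GBK-Rab14Q70LΔCGC is a yeast expression plasmid of about 7.9 kb built on the Clontech GBK-T7 backbone, the type of "bait" vector used in GAL4-based yeast two-hybrid systems. It is a shuttle vector. A high-copy ColE1/pUC-type origin and a Tn5 NeoR/KanR gene driven by a bacterial AmpR promoter support kanamycin selection in E. coli. The 2μ origin and the TRP1 auxotrophic marker, with its own promoter, maintain the plasmid in tryptophan-auxotrophic yeast. The record also lists neomycin/G418 as a selectable marker, reflecting the same aminoglycoside phosphotransferase gene. An f1 origin and several small fragments of lac, rop, bom, ble and polyadenylation elements are annotated as backbone remnants.

The expression cassette uses the S. cerevisiae ADH1 promoter and terminator to drive the GAL4 DNA-binding domain fused in frame to an N-terminal Myc tag and human Rab14 (about 600 bp), cloned through EcoRI and a destroyed XhoI/SalI junction. The Myc tag is listed in the catalogue but not separately annotated in the feature table, and the automated annotation matches the insert to the rat orthologue. A T7 promoter between the GAL4 domain and the insert, paired with a downstream T7 terminator, can drive in vitro transcription of the tagged Rab14 without the GAL4 portion and also serves as a sequencing primer site.

The Rab14 insert carries Q70L and lacks the C-terminal residues Cys213-Gly214-Cys215. In Rab GTPases, the Q-to-L change at this position is generally used to impair GTP hydrolysis and lock the protein in its active form. Removing the terminal cysteine motif prevents prenylation and membrane anchoring, which suits a bait that must enter the nucleus. The stated purpose is simply expression of GAL4BD-Rab14Q70LΔCGC in yeast, consistent with screening or testing interaction partners of active Rab14.
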