Features (pLannotate 1.2.2; 24 found; start..end, strand, type, name):
     30..734     +  promoter       ADH1 promoter: S. cerevisiae ADH1; promoter for alcohol dehydrogenase 1
    762..1202    +  CDS            GAL4 DNA binding domain: DNA binding domain of the GAL4 transcriptional activator; Saccharomyces cerevisiae GAL4 (truncated)
   1213..1231    +  promoter       T7 promoter: promoter for bacteriophage T7 RNA polymerase
   1305..1940    +  CDS            Rab14: RAB14_RAT - Experimental evidence at protein level: Swiss-Prot protein existence level 1. Regulates, together with its guanine nucleotide exchange factor, DENND6A, the specific endocytic transport of ADAM10, N- cadherin/CDH2 shedding and cell-cell adhesion (By similarity). Involved in membrane trafficking between the Golgi complex and endosomes during early embryonic development. Regulates the Golgi to endosome transport of FGFR-containing vesicles during early development, a key process for developing basement membrane and epiblast and primitive endoderm lineages during early postimplantation
   1967..2014    +  terminator     T7 terminator: transcription terminator for bacteriophage T7 RNA polymerase
   2041..2228    +  terminator     ADH1 terminator: S. cerevisiae ADH1; transcription terminator for the S. cerevisiae alcohol dehydrogenase 1 (ADH1) gene
   2276..2292    -  protein_bind   lac operator: The lac repressor binds to the lac operator to inhibit transcription in E. coli. This inhibition can be relieved by adding lactose or isopropyl-β-D-thiogalactopyranoside (IPTG). lac repressor encoded by lacI
   2300..2330    -  promoter       lac promoter: promoter for the E. coli lac operon
   2345..2366    -  protein_bind   CAP binding site: CAP binding activates transcription in the presence of cAMP. E. coli catabolite activator protein
   2379..2471    -  CDS            lacI (fragment): lac repressor; lacI; The lac repressor binds to the lac operator to inhibit transcription in E. coli. This inhibition can be relieved by adding lactose or isopropyl-β-D-thiogalactopyranoside (IPTG).
   2654..3242    -  rep_origin     ori: high-copy-number ColE1/pMB1/pBR322/pUC origin of replication
   3464..3480    +  polyA_signal   bGH poly(A) signal (fragment): bovine growth hormone polyadenylation signal
   3571..3618    -  polyA_signal   HSV TK poly(A) signal: herpes simplex virus thymidine kinase polyadenylation signal (Cole and Stacy, 1985)
   3677..3826    -  CDS            ble (fragment): BLE_KLEPN - Experimental evidence at protein level: Swiss-Prot protein existence level 1. Binding protein with a strong affinity to the bleomycin family of antibiotics. Binds to CL990; an antimitotic-antibiotic compound. From Klebsiella pneumoniae.
   3851..4645    -  CDS            NeoR/KanR: aminoglycoside phosphotransferase from Tn5; aph(3')-II (or nptII); confers resistance to neomycin, kanamycin, and G418 (Geneticin®)
   4646..4750    -  promoter       AmpR promoter: bla
   4777..6119    -  rep_origin     2μ ori: yeast 2μ plasmid origin of replication
   6187..6222    +  CDS            rop (fragment): Rop protein, which maintains plasmids at low copy number; rop
   6324..6373    +  misc_feature   bom (fragment): basis of mobility region from pBR322
   6512..6659    +  promoter       TRP1 promoter: S. cerevisiae TRP1
   6660..7334    +  CDS            TRP1: phosphoribosylanthranilate isomerase, required for tryptophan biosynthesis; S. cerevisiae TRP1; yeast auxotrophic marker
   7385..7436    +  misc_feature   bom (fragment): basis of mobility region from pBR322
   7437..7892    -  rep_origin     f1 ori (sequence partly withheld): f1 bacteriophage origin of replication; arrow indicates direction of (+) strand synthesis
   7896..29      -  CDS            lacZα (fragment) (across the origin): LacZα fragment of β-galactosidase; lacZ fragment
>Addgene plasmid #49845 | GBK-Rab14Q70LΔCGC | depositor full sequence | sequence record 74632 | GBK-Rab14Q70LΔCGC sequence 7933 bps
CGGTGCGGGCCTCTTCGCTATTACGCCAGATCCTTTTGTTGTTTCCGGGTGTACAATATGGACTTCCTCT
TTTCTGGCAACCAAACCCATACATCGGGATTCCTATAATACCTTCGTTGGTCTCCCTAACATGTAGGTGG
CGGAGGGGAGATATACAATAGAACAGATACCAGACAAGACATAATGGGCTAAACAAGACTACACCAATTA
CACTGCCTCATTGATGGTGGTACATAACGAACTAATACTGTAGCCCTAGACTTGATAGCCATCATCATAT
CGAAGTTTCACTACCCTTTTTCCATTTGCCATCTATTGAAGTAATAATAGGCGCATGCAACTTCTTTTCT
TTTTTTTTCTTTTCTCTCTCCCCCGTTGTTGTCTCACCATATCCGCAATGACAAAAAAAATGATGGAAGA
CACTAAAGGAAAAAATTAACGACAAAGACAGCACCAACAGATGTCGTTGTTCCAGAGCTGATGAGGGGTA
TCTCGAAGCACACGAAACTTTTTCCTTCCTTCATTCACGCACACTACTCTCTAATGAGCAACGGTATACG
GCCTTCCTTCCAGTTACTTGAATTTGAAATAAAAAAAGTTTGCTGTCTTGCTATCAAGTATAAATAGACC
TGCAATTATTAATCTTTTGTTTCCTCGTCATTGTTCTCGTTCCCTTTCTTCCTTGTTTCTTTTTCTGCAC
AATATTTCAAGCTATACCAAGCATACAATCAACTCCAAGCTTGAAGCAAGCCTCCTGAAAGATGAAGCTA
CTGTCTTCTATCGAACAAGCATGCGATATTTGCCGACTTAAAAAGCTCAAGTGCTCCAAAGAAAAACCGA
AGTGCGCCAAGTGTCTGAAGAACAACTGGGAGTGTCGCTACTCTCCCAAAACCAAAAGGTCTCCGCTGAC
TAGGGCACATCTGACAGAAGTGGAATCAAGGCTAGAAAGACTGGAACAGCTATTTCTACTGATTTTTCCT
CGAGAAGACCTTGACATGATTTTGAAAATGGATTCTTTACAGGATATAAAAGCATTGTTAACAGGATTAT
TTGTACAAGATAATGTGAATAAAGATGCCGTCACAGATAGATTGGCTTCAGTGGAGACTGATATGCCTCT
AACATTGAGACAGCATAGAATAAGTGCGACATCATCATCGGAAGAGAGTAGTAACAAAGGTCAAAGACAG
TTGACTGTATCGCCGGAATTTGTAATACGACTCACTATAGGGCGAGCCGCCATCATGGAGGAGCAGAAGC
TGATCTCAGAGGAGGACCTGCATATGGCCATGGAGGCCGAATTCATGGCAACTACACCGTACAACTACTC
TTACATCTTTAAATATATTATTATTGGGGACATGGGAGTAGGAAAATCTTGCTTGCTTCATCAATTTACA
GAAAAAAAATTTATGGCTGATTGTCCTCACACAATTGGTGTTGAATTTGGTACAAGAATAATCGAAGTTA
GTGGCCAAAAAATAAAACTGCAGATTTGGGATACGGCAGGACTGGAGCGATTTAGGGCTGTTACACGGAG
CTACTACAGAGGAGCTGCGGGAGCTCTTATGGTCTATGATATCACTAGAAGAAGTACATATAACCACTTA
AGCAGCTGGTTGACAGATGCAAGGAATCTCACCAATCCAAATACTGTAATAATTCTCATAGGAAATAAAG
CAGATTTGGAGGCACAGAGAGATGTTACATATGAAGAAGCCAAACAGTTTGCTGAAGAAAATGGCTTATT
GTTCCTCGAAGCGAGTGCAAAAACGGGAGAGAATGTAGAAGATGCCTTCCTTGAGGCTGCCAAGAAAATC
TATCAGAACATTCAGGATGGAAGCTTGGATCTGAATGCTGCTGAGTCTGGTGTACAACACAAACCTTCAG
CCCCGCAGGGAGGCCGGCTAACCAGTGAACCCCAACCCCAGAGAGAAGGCTAGCTCGACCTGCAGCGGCC
GCATAACTAGCATAACCCCTTGGGGCCTCTAAACGGGTCTTGAGGGGTTTTTTGCGCGCTTGCAGCCAAG
CTAATTCCGGGCGAATTTCTTATGATTTATGATTTTTATTATTAAATAAGTTATAAAAAAAATAAGTGTA
TACAAATTTTAAAGTGACTCTTAGGTTTTAAAACGAAAATTCTTATTCTTGAGTAACTCTTTCCTGTAGG
TCAGGTTGCTTTCTCAGGTATAGCATGAGGTCGCTCTTATTGACCACACCTCTACCGGCATGCAAGCTTG
GCGTAATCATGGTCATAGCTGTTTCCTGTGTGAAATTGTTATCCGCTCACAATTCCACACAACATACGAG
CCGGAAGCATAAAGTGTAAAGCCTGGGGTGCCTAATGAGTGAGGTAACTCACATTAATTGCGTTGCGCTC
ACTGCCCGCTTTCCAGTCGGGAAACCTGTCGTGCCAGCTGCATTAATGAATCGGCCAACGCGCGGGGAGA
GGCGGTTTGCGTATTGGGCGCTCTTCCGCTTCCTCGCTCACTGACTCGCTGCGCTCGGTCGTTCGGCTGC
GGCGAGCGGTATCAGCTCACTCAAAGGCGGTAATACGGTTATCCACAGAATCAGGGGATAACGCAGGAAA
GAACATGTGAGCAAAAGGCCAGCAAAAGGCCAGGAACCGTAAAAAGGCCGCGTTGCTGGCGTTTTTCCAT
AGGCTCCGCCCCCCTGACGAGCATCACAAAAATCGACGCTCAAGTCAGAGGTGGCGAAACCCGACAGGAC
TATAAAGATACCAGGCGTTTCCCCCTGGAAGCTCCCTCGTGCGCTCTCCTGTTCCGACCCTGCCGCTTAC
CGGATACCTGTCCGCCTTTCTCCCTTCGGGAAGCGTGGCGCTTTCTCATAGCTCACGCTGTAGGTATCTC
AGTTCGGTGTAGGTCGTTCGCTCCAAGCTGGGCTGTGTGCACGAACCCCCCGTTCAGCCCGACCGCTGCG
CCTTATCCGGTAACTATCGTCTTGAGTCCAACCCGGTAAGACACGACTTATCGCCACTGGCAGCAGCCAC
TGGTAACAGGATTAGCAGAGCGAGGTATGTAGGCGGTGCTACAGAGTTCTTGAAGTGGTGGCCTAACTAC
GGCTACACTAGAAGGACAGTATTTGGTATCTGCGCTCTGCTGAAGCCAGTTACCTTCGGAAAAAGAGTTG
GTAGCTCTTGATCCGGCAAACAAACCACCGCTGGTAGCGGTGGTTTTTTTGTTTGCAAGCAGCAGATTAC
GCGCAGAAAAAAAGGATCTCAAGAAGATCCTTTGATCTTTTCTACGGGGTCTGACGCTCAGTGGAACGAA
AACTCACGTTAAGGGATTTTGGTCATGAGATTATCAAAAAGGATCTTCACCTAGATCCTTTTAAATTAAA
AATGAAGTTTTAAATCAATCTAAAGTATATATGAGTAACCTGAGGCTATGGCAGGGCCTGCCGCCCCGAC
GTTGGCTGCGAGCCCTGGGCCTTCACCCGAACTTGGGGGGTGGGGTGGGGAAAAGGAAGAAACGCGGGCG
TATTGGCCCCAATGGGGTCTCGGTGGGGTATCGACAGAGTGCCAGCCCTGGGACCGAACCCCGCGTTTAT
GAACAAACGACCCAACACCGTGCGTTTTATTCTGTCTTTTTATTGCCGTCATAGCGCGGGTTCCTTCCGG
TATTGTCTCCTTCCGTGTTTCAGTTAGCCTCCCCCTAGGGTGGGCGAAGAACTCCAGCATGAGATCCCCG
CGCTGGAGGATCATCCAGCCGGCGTCCCGGAAAACGATTCCGAAGCCCAACCTTTCATAGAAGGCGGCGG
TGGAATCGAAATCTCGTGATGGCAGGTTGGGCGTCGCTTGGTCGGTTCATTTCGAACCCCAGAGTCCCGC
TCAGAAGAACTCGTCAAGAAGGCGATAGAAGGCGATGCGCTGCGAATCGGGAGCGGCGATACCGTAAAGC
ACGAGGAAGCGGTCAGCCCATTCGCCGCCAAGCTCTTCAGCAATATCACGGGTAGCCAACGCTATGTCCT
GATAGCGGTCCGCCACACCCAGCCGGCCACAGTCGATGAATCCAGAAAAGCGGCCATTTTCCACCATGAT
ATTCGGCAAGCAGGCATCGTCATGGGTCACGACGAGATCCTCGCCGTCGGGCATGCTCGCCTTGAGCCTG
GCGAACAGTTCGGCTGGCGCGAGCCCCTGATGCTCTTCGTCCAGATCATCCTGATCGACAAGACCGGCTT
CCATCCGAGTACGTGCTCGCTCGATGCGATGTTTCGCTTGGTGGTCGAATGGGCAGGTAGCCGGATCAAG
CGTATGCAGCCGCCGCATTGCATCAGCCATGATGGATACTTTCTCGGCAGGAGCAAGGTGAGATGACAGG
AGATCCTGCCCCGGCACTTCGCCCAATAGCAGCCAGTCCCTTCCCGCTTCAGTGACAACGTCGAGCACAG
CTGCGCAAGGAACGCCCGTCGTGGCCAGCCACGATAGCCGCGCTGCCTCGTCTTGCAGTTCATTCAGGGC
ACCGGACAGGTCGGTCTTGACAAAAAGAACCGGGCGCCCCTGCGCTGACAGCCGGAACACGGCGGCATCA
GAGCAGCCGATTGTCTGTTGTGCCCAGTCATAGCCGAATAGCCTCTCCACCCAAGCGGCCGGAGAACCTG
CGTGCAATCCATCTTGTTCAATCATACTCTTCCTTTTTCAATATTATTGAAGCATTTATCAGGGTTATTG
TCTCATGAGCGGATACATATTTGAATGTATTTAGAAAAATAAACAAATAGGGGTTCCGCGCACATTTCCC
CGAAAAGTGCCACCTGAACGAAGCATCTGTGCTTCATTTTGTAGAACAAAAATGCAACGCGAGAGCGCTA
ATTTTTCAAACAAAGAATCTGAGCTGCATTTTTACAGAACAGAAATGCAACGCGAAAGCGCTATTTTACC
AACGAAGAATCTGTGCTTCATTTTTGTAAAACAAAAATGCAACGCGAGAGCGCTAATTTTTCAAACAAAG
AATCTGAGCTGCATTTTTACAGAACAGAAATGCAACGCGAGAGCGCTATTTTACCAACAAAGAATCTATA
CTTCTTTTTTGTTCTACAAAAATGCATCCCGAGAGCGCTATTTTTCTAACAAAGCATCTTAGATTACTTT
TTTTCTCCTTTGTGCGCTCTATAATGCAGTCTCTTGATAACTTTTTGCACTGTAGGTCCGTTAAGGTTAG
AAGAAGGCTACTTTGGTGTCTATTTTCTCTTCCATAAAAAAAGCCTGACTCCACTTCCCGCGTTTACTGA
TTACTAGCGAAGCTGCGGGTGCATTTTTTCAAGATAAAGGCATCCCCGATTATATTCTATACCGATGTGG
ATTGCGCATACTTTGTGAACAGAAAGTGATAGCGTTGATGATTCTTCATTGGTCAGAAAATTATGAACGG
TTTCTTCTATTTTGTCTCTATATACTACGTATAGGAAATGTTTACATTTTCGTATTGTTTTCGATTCACT
CTATGAATAGTTCTTACTACAATTTTTTTGTCTAAAGAGTAATACTAGAGATAAACATAAAAAATGTAGA
GGTCGAGTTTAGATGCAAGTTCAAGGAGCGAAAGGTGGATGGGTAGGTTATATAGGGATATAGCACAGAG
ATATATAGCAAAGAGATACTTTTGAGCAATGTTTGTGGAAGCGGTATTCGCAATATTTTAGTAGCTCGTT
ACAGTCCGGTGCGTTTTTGGTTTTTTGAAAGTGCGTCTTCAGAGCGCTTTTGGTTTTCAAAAGCGCTCTG
AAGTTCCTATACTTTCTAGAGAATAGGAACTTCGGAATAGGAACTTCAAAGCGTTTCCGAAAACGAGCGC
TTCCGAAAATGCAACGCGAGCTGCGCACATACAGCTCACTGTTCACGTCGCACCTATATCTGCGTGTTGC
CTGTATATATATATACATGAGAAGAACGGCATAGTGCGTGTTTATGCTTAAATGCGTACTTATATGCGTC
TATTTATGTAGGATGAAAGGTAGTCTAGTACCTCCTGTGATATTATCCCATTCCATGCGGGGTATCGTAT
GCTTCCTTCAGCACTACCCTTTAGCTGTTCTATATGCTGCCACTCCTCAATTGGATTAGTCTCATCCTTC
AATGCTATCATTTCCTTTGATATTGGATCATATTAAGAAACCATTATTATCATGACATTAACCTATAAAA
ATAGGCGTATCACGAGGCCCTTTCGTCTCGCGCGTTTCGGTGATGACGGTGAAAACCTCTGACACATGCA
GCTCCCGGAGACGGTCACAGCTTGTCTGTAAGCGGATGCCGGGAGCAGACAAGCCCGTCAGGGCGCGTCA
GCGGGTGTTGGCGGGTGTCGGGGCTGGCTTAACTATGCGGCATCAGAGCAGATTGTACTGAGAGTGCACC
ATAGATCAACGACATTACTATATATATAATATAGGAAGCATTTAATAGAACAGCATCGTAATATATGTGT
ACTTTGCAGTTATGACGCCAGATGGCAGTAGTGGAAGATATTCTTTATTGAAAAATAGCTTGTCACCTTA
CGTACAATCTTGATCCGGAGCTTTTCTTTTTTTGCCGATTAAGAATTAATTCGGTCGAAAAAAGAAAAGG
AGAGGGCCAAGAGGGAGGGCATTGGTGACTATTGAGCACGTGAGTATACGTGATTAAGCACACAAAGGCA
GCTTGGAGTATGTCTGTTATTAATTTCACAGGTAGTTCTGGTCCATTGGTGAAAGTTTGCGGCTTGCAGA
GCACAGAGGCCGCAGAATGTGCTCTAGATTCCGATGCTGACTTGCTGGGTATTATATGTGTGCCCAATAG
AAAGAGAACAATTGACCCGGTTATTGCAAGGAAAATTTCAAGTCTTGTAAAAGCATATAAAAATAGTTCA
GGCACTCCGAAATACTTGGTTGGCGTGTTTCGTAATCAACCTAAGGAGGATGTTTTGGCTCTGGTCAATG
ATTACGGCATTGATATCGTCCAACTGCATGGAGATGAGTCGTGGCAAGAATACCAAGAGTTCCTCGGTTT
GCCAGTTATTAAAAGACTCGTATTTCCAAAAGACTGCAACATACTACTCAGTGCAGCTTCACAGAAACCT
CATTCGTTTATTCCCTTGTTTGATTCAGAAGCAGGTGGGACAGGTGAACTTTTGGATTGGAACTCGATTT
CTGACTGGGTTGGAAGGCAAGAGAGCCCCGAAAGCTTACATTTTATGTTAGCTGGTGGACTGACGCCAGA
AAATGTTGGTGATGCGCTTAGATTAAATGGCGTTATTGGTGTTGATGTAAGCGGAGGTGTGGAGACAAAT
GGTGTAAAAGACTCTAACAAAATAGCAAATTTCGTCAAAAATGCTAAGAAATAGGTTATTACTGAGTAGT
ATTTATTTAAGTATTGTTTGTGCACTTGCCGATCTATGCGGTGTGAAATACCGCACAGATGCGTAAGGAG
AAAATACCGCATCAGGAAATTGTAAACGTTAATATTTTGTTAAAATTCGCGTTAAATTTTTGTTAAATCA
GCTCATTTTTTAACCAATAGGCCGAAATCGGCAAAATCCCTTATAAATCAAAAGAATAGACCGAGATAGG
GT
[37 nt withheld, positions 7563-7599]
AAAGAACGTGGACTCCAACGTCAAAGG
[49 nt withheld, positions 7627-7675]
T
[91 nt withheld, positions 7677-7767]
G
[124 nt withheld, positions 7769-7892]
CCATTCGCCATTCAGGCTGCGCAACTGTTGGGAAGGGCGAT
