>Addgene plasmid #49845 | GBK-Rab14Q70LΔCGC | addgene partial sequence | sequence record 77452 | Gal4_N_term
TCGCCGGAATTTGTAATACGACTCACTATAGGGCGAGCCGCCATCATGGAGGAGCAGAAGCTGATCTCAG
AGGAGGACCTGCATATGGCCATGGAGGCCGAATTCATGGCAACTACACCGTACAACTACTCTTACATCTT
TAAATATATTATTATTGGGGACATGGGAGTAGGAAAATCTTGCTTGCTTCATCAATTTACAGAAAAAAAA
TTTATGGCTGATTGTCCTCACACAATTGGTGTTGAATTTGGTACAAGAATAATCGAAGTTAGTGGCCAAA
AAATAAAACTGCAGATTTGGGATACGGCAGGACTGGAGCGATTTAGGGCTGTTACACGGAGCTACTACAG
AGGAGCTGCGGGAGCTCTTATGGTCTATGATATCACTAGAAGAAGTACATATAACCACTTAAGCAGCTGG
TTGACAGATGCAAGGAATCTCACCAATCCAAATACTGTAATAATTCTCATAGGAAATAAAGCAGATTTGG
AGGCACAGAGAGATGTTACATATGAAGAAGCCAAACAGTTTGCTGAAGAAAATGGCTTATTGTTCCTCGA
AGCGAGTGCAAAAACGGGAGAGAATGTAGAAGATGCCTTCCTTGAGGCTGCCAAGAAAATCTATCAGAAC
ATTCAGGATGGAAGCTTGGATCTGAATGCTGCTGAGTCTGGTGTACAACACAAACCTTCAGCCCCGCAGG
GAGGCCGGCTAACCAGTGAACCCCAACCCCAGAGAGAAGGCTAGCTCGACCTGCAGCGGCCGCATAACTA
GCATAACCCCTTGGGGCCTCTAAACGGGTCTTGAGGGGTTTTTTGCGCGCTTGCAGCCAAGCTAATTCCG
GGCGAATTTCTTATGATTTATGATTTTTATTATTAAATAAGTTATAAAAAAAATAAGTGTATACAAATTT
TAAAGTGACTCTTAGGTTTTAAAACGAAAATTCTTATTCTTGAGTAACTCTTTCCTGTAGGTCAGGTTGC
TTTCTCAGGTATAGCATGA
